>Addgene plasmid #187648 | hSyn-GEM | addgene full sequence | sequence record 369068 | Addgene NGS Result
CTGCAGGCAGCTGCGCGCTCGCTCGCTCACTGAGGCCGCCCGGGCGTCGGGCGACCTTTGGTCGCCCGGC
CTCAGTGAGCGAGCGAGCGCGCAGAGAGGGAGTGGCCAACTCCATCACTAGGGGTTCCTGCGGCCGCACG
CGTGAGGGCCTAGCTAGCTCTAGACTGCAGAGGGCCCTGCGTATGAGTGCAAGTGGGTTTTAGGACCAGG
ATGAGGCGGGGTGGGGGTGCCTACCTGACGACCGACCCCGACCCACTGGACAAGCACCCAACCCCCATTC
CCCAAATTGCGCATCCCCTATCAGAGAGGGGGAGGGGAAACAGGATGCGGCGAGGCGCGTGCGCACTGCC
AGCTTCAGCACCGCGGACAGTGCCTTCGCCCCCGCCTGGCGGCGCGCGCCACCGCCGCCTCAGCACTGAA
GGCGCGCTGACGTCACTCGCCGGTCCCCCGCAAACTCCCCTTCCCGGCCACCTTGGTCGCGTCCGCGCCG
CCGCCGGCCCAGCCGGACCGCACCACGCGAGGCGCGAGATAGGGGGGCACGGGCGCGACCATCTGCGCTG
CGGCGCCGGCGACTCAGCGCTGCCTCAGTCTGCGGTGGGCAGCGGAGGAGTCGTGTCGTGCCTGAGAGCG
CAGTCGAGAAGGTACCGCCACCATGCTCTCAATAAATCCAACCCTTATAAATAGGGATAAGCCATACACC
AAAGAAGAATTAATGGAAATTCTGAGATTAGCAATAATAGCTGAGCTTGATGCAATAAATCTATATGAGC
AGATGGCAAGATATTCCGAAGATGAAAACGTAAGAAAGATTCTCCTTGATGTTGCAAGGGAGGAGAAGGC
TCACGTTGGAGAGTTCATGGCACTCCTTCTAAATTTGGACCCAGAACAAGTAACTGAGCTGAAGGGTGGA
TTTGAGGAAGTCAAGGAGCTAACTGGAATTGAGGCTCACATAAATGATAACAAGAAGGAGGAATCTAACG
TGGAATATTTTGAGAAGTTGAGAAGTGCTCTTTTGGATGGGGTAAATAAGGGAAGATCTTTACTAAAGCA
CTTGCCAGTAACGAGAATAGAAGGACAATCATTCAGGGTTGACATCATTAAATTTGAAGATGGTGTTAGG
GTAGTAAAGCAAGAGTACAAGCCAATTCCATTATTGAAGAAGAAATTCTATGTGGGAATAAGAGAACTCA
ACGATGGGACTTACGATGTATCTATAGCAACTAAAGCTGGGGAACTCCTAGTTAAAGACGAAGAGTCGCT
AGTAATAAGAGAAATTCTATCCACAGAGGGAATTAAGAAAATGAAACTTTCCTCCTGGGACAATCCAGAA
GAAGCACTTAATGATTTAATGAACGCACTGCAGGAAGCCTCAAATGCGTCAGCTGGACCATTTGGGCTGA
TAATTAACCCAAAAAGATATGCAAAGTTGCTAAAAATTTACGAGAAGAGTGGAAAGATGCTAGTTGAAGT
GCTAAAAGAGATATTCAGGGGAGGAATCATTGTTACTCTAAACATTGATGAGAATAAGGTAATAATATTT
GCCAATACACCAGCTGTTCTTGACGTTGTAGTTGGCCAAGATGTGACTCTACAAGAGCTAGGACCTGAAG
GAGACGACGTTGCATTCTTGGTTAGTGAAGCTATAGGAATAAGAATAAAGAACCCAGAGGCAATAGTAGT
CTTAGAGTGGTCTGGCAGCGGTAGTGGGTCGGGATCAGGCTCCGGTGGATCCGAAATCGGTACTGGCTTT
CCATTCGACCCCCATTATGTGGAAGTCCTGGGCGAGCGCATGCACTACGTCGATGTTGGTCCGCGCGATG
GCACCCCTGTGCTGTTCCTGCACGGTAACCCGACCTCCTCCTACGTGTGGCGCAACATCATCCCGCATGT
TGCACCGACCCATCGCTGCATTGCTCCAGACCTGATCGGTATGGGCAAATCCGACAAACCAGACCTGGGT
TATTTCTTCGACGACCACGTCCGCTTCATGGATGCCTTCATCGAAGCCCTGGGTCTGGAAGAGGTCGTCC
TGGTCATTCACGACTGGGGCTCCGCTCTGGGTTTCCACTGGGCCAAGCGCAATCCAGAGCGCGTCAAAGG
TATTGCATTTATGGAGTTCATCCGCCCTATCCCGACCTGGGACGAATGGCCAGAATTTGCCCGCGAGACC
TTCCAGGCCTTCCGCACCACCGACGTCGGCCGCAAGCTGATCATCGATCAGAACGTTTTTATCGAGGGTA
CGCTGCCGATGGGTGTCGTCCGCCCGCTGACTGAAGTCGAGATGGACCATTACCGCGAGCCGTTCCTGAA
TCCTGTTGACCGCGAGCCACTGTGGCGCTTCCCAAACGAGCTGCCAATCGCCGGTGAGCCAGCGAACATC
GTCGCGCTGGTCGAAGAATACATGGACTGGCTGCACCAGTCCCCTGTCCCGAAGCTGCTGTTCTGGGGCA
CCCCAGGCGTTCTGATCCCACCGGCCGAAGCCGCTCGCCTGGCCAAAAGCCTGCCTAACTGCAAGGCTGT
GGACATCGGCCCGGGTCTGAATCTGCTGCAAGAAGACAACCCGGACCTGATCGGCAGCGAGATCGCGCGC
TGGCTGTCTACTCTGGAGATTTCCGGTGAATTCGGCGGAAGCGACAAAGACTGCGAAATGAAGCGCACCA
CCCTGGATAGCCCTCTGGGCAAGCTGGAACTGTCTGGGTGCGAACAGGGCCTGCACCGTATCATCTTCCT
GGGCAAAGGAACATCTGCCGCCGACGCCGTGGAAGTGCCTGCCCCAGCCGCCGTGCTGGGCGGACCAGAG
CCACTGATGCAGGCCACCGCCTGGCTCAACGCCTACTTTCACCAGCCTGAGGCCATCGAGGAGTTCCCTG
TGCCAGCCCTGCACCACCCAGTGTTCCAGCAGGAGAGCTTTACCCGCCAGGTGCTGTGGAAACTGCTGAA
AGTGGTGAAGTTCGGAGAGGTCATCAGCTACAGCCACCTGGCCGCCCTGGCCGGCAATCCCGCCGCCACC
GCCGCCGTGAAAACCGCCCTGAGCGGAAATCCCGTGCCCATTCTGATCCCCTGCCACCGGGTGGTGCAGG
GCGACCTGGACGTGGGGGGCTACGAGGGCGGGCTCGCCGTGAAAGAGTGGCTGCTGGCCCACGAGGGCCA
CAGACTGGGCAAGCCTGGGCTGGGTTAATGAGACTACCGCGAGAATTCGATATCAAGCTTATCGATACCG
AGCGCTGCTCGAGAGATCTACGGGTGGCATCCCTGTGACCCCTCCCCAGTGCCTCTCCTGGCCCTGGAAG
TTGCCACTCCAGTGCCCACCAGCCTTGTCCTAATAAAATTAAGTTGCATCATTTTGTCTGACTAGGTGTC
CTTCTATAATATTATGGGGTGGAGGGGGGTGGTATGGAGCAAGGGGCAAGTTGGGAAGACAACCTGTAGG
GCCTGCGGGGTCTATTGGGAACCAAGCTGGAGTGCAGTGGCACAATCTTGGCTCACTGCAATCTCCGCCT
CCTGGGTTCAAGCGATTCTCCTGCCTCAGCCTCCCGAGTTGTTGGGATTCCAGGCATGCATGACCAGGCT
CAGCTAATTTTTGTTTTTTTGGTAGAGACGGGGTTTCACCATATTGGCCAGGCTGGTCTCCAACTCCTAA
TCTCAGGTGATCTACCCACCTTGGCCTCCCAAATTGCTGGGATTACAGGCGTGAACCACTGCTCCCTTCC
CTGTCCTTCTGATTTTGTAGGTAACCACGTGCGGACCGAGCGGCCGCAGGAACCCCTAGTGATGGAGTTG
GCCACTCCCTCTCTGCGCGCTCGCTCGCTCACTGAGGCCGGGCGACCAAAGGTCGCCCGACGCCCGGGCT
TTGCCCGGGCGGCCTCAGTGAGCGAGCGAGCGCGCAGCTGCCTGCAGGGGCGCCTGATGCGGTATTTTCT
CCTTACGCATCTGTGCGGTATTTCACACCGCATA
[95 nt withheld, positions 3955-4049]
T
[46 nt withheld, positions 4051-4096]
C
[141 nt withheld, positions 4098-4238]
CCTTTGACGTTGGAGTCCACGTTCTTT
[37 nt withheld, positions 4266-4302]
ACTCTATCTCGGGCTATTCTTTTGATTTATAAGGGATTTTGCCGATTTCGGTCTATTGGTTAAAAAATGA
GCTGATTTAACAAAAATTTAACGCGAATTTTAACAAAATATTAACGTTTACAATTTTATGGTGCACTCTC
AGTACAATCTGCTCTGATGCCGCATAGTTAAGCCAGCCCCGACACCCGCCAACACCCGCTGACGCGCCCT
GACGGGCTTGTCTGCTCCCGGCATCCGCTTACAGACAAGCTGTGACCGTCTCCGGGAGCTGCATGTGTCA
GAGGTTTTCACCGTCATCACCGAAACGCGCGAGACGAAAGGGCCTCGTGATACGCCTATTTTTATAGGTT
AATGTCATGATAATAATGGTTTCTTAGACGTCAGGTGGCACTTTTCGGGGAAATGTGCGCGGAACCCCTA
TTTGTTTATTTTTCTAAATACATTCAAATATGTATCCGCTCATGAGACAATAACCCTGATAAATGCTTCA
ATAATATTGAAAAAGGAAGAGTATGAGTATTCAACATTTCCGTGTCGCCCTTATTCCCTTTTTTGCGGCA
TTTTGCCTTCCTGTTTTTGCTCACCCAGAAACGCTGGTGAAAGTAAAAGATGCTGAAGATCAGTTGGGTG
CACGAGTGGGTTACATCGAACTGGATCTCAACAGCGGTAAGATCCTTGAGAGTTTTCGCCCCGAAGAACG
TTTTCCAATGATGAGCACTTTTAAAGTTCTGCTATGTGGCGCGGTATTATCCCGTATTGACGCCGGGCAA
GAGCAACTCGGTCGCCGCATACACTATTCTCAGAATGACTTGGTTGAGTACTCACCAGTCACAGAAAAGC
ATCTTACGGATGGCATGACAGTAAGAGAATTATGCAGTGCTGCCATAACCATGAGTGATAACACTGCGGC
CAACTTACTTCTGACAACGATCGGAGGACCGAAGGAGCTAACCGCTTTTTTGCACAACATGGGGGATCAT
GTAACTCGCCTTGATCGTTGGGAACCGGAGCTGAATGAAGCCATACCAAACGACGAGCGTGACACCACGA
TGCCTGTAGCAATGGCAACAACGTTGCGCAAACTATTAACTGGCGAACTACTTACTCTAGCTTCCCGGCA
ACAATTAATAGACTGGATGGAGGCGGATAAAGTTGCAGGACCACTTCTGCGCTCGGCCCTTCCGGCTGGC
TGGTTTATTGCTGATAAATCTGGAGCCGGTGAGCGTGGGTCTCGCGGTATCATTGCAGCACTGGGGCCAG
ATGGTAAGCCCTCCCGTATCGTAGTTATCTACACGACGGGGAGTCAGGCAACTATGGATGAACGAAATAG
ACAGATCGCTGAGATAGGTGCCTCACTGATTAAGCATTGGTAACTGTCAGACCAAGTTTACTCATATATA
CTTTAGATTGATTTAAAACTTCATTTTTAATTTAAAAGGATCTAGGTGAAGATCCTTTTTGATAATCTCA
TGACCAAAATCCCTTAACGTGAGTTTTCGTTCCACTGAGCGTCAGACCCCGTAGAAAAGATCAAAGGATC
TTCTTGAGATCCTTTTTTTCTGCGCGTAATCTGCTGCTTGCAAACAAAAAAACCACCGCTACCAGCGGTG
GTTTGTTTGCCGGATCAAGAGCTACCAACTCTTTTTCCGAAGGTAACTGGCTTCAGCAGAGCGCAGATAC
CAAATACTGTTCTTCTAGTGTAGCCGTAGTTAGGCCACCACTTCAAGAACTCTGTAGCACCGCCTACATA
CCTCGCTCTGCTAATCCTGTTACCAGTGGCTGCTGCCAGTGGCGATAAGTCGTGTCTTACCGGGTTGGAC
TCAAGACGATAGTTACCGGATAAGGCGCAGCGGTCGGGCTGAACGGGGGGTTCGTGCACACAGCCCAGCT
TGGAGCGAACGACCTACACCGAACTGAGATACCTACAGCGTGAGCTATGAGAAAGCGCCACGCTTCCCGA
AGGGAGAAAGGCGGACAGGTATCCGGTAAGCGGCAGGGTCGGAACAGGAGAGCGCACGAGGGAGCTTCCA
GGGGGAAACGCCTGGTATCTTTATAGTCCTGTCGGGTTTCGCCACCTCTGACTTGAGCGTCGATTTTTGT
GATGCTCGTCAGGGGGGCGGAGCCTATGGAAAAACGCCAGCAACGCGGCCTTTTTACGGTTCCTGGCCTT
TTGCTGGCCTTTTGCTCACATGTC
Features (pLannotate 1.2.2; 15 found; start..end, strand, type, name):
     11..38      +  repeat_region  AAV2 ITR (fragment): inverted terminal repeat of adeno-associated virus serotype 2 inverted
     67..94      +  repeat_region  AAV2 ITR (fragment): inverted terminal repeat of adeno-associated virus serotype 2 inverted
    186..633     +  promoter       hSyn promoter: human synapsin I promoter; confers neuron-specific expression (Kügler et al., 2003)
   1733..2616    +  CDS            HaloTag® (fragment): modified bacterial dehalogenase that forms covalent bonds with chloroalkane derivatives
   2633..3175    +  CDS            SNAP-tag®: human O6-alkylguanine-DNA-alkyltransferase variant that forms covalent bonds with benzylguanine derivatives fast-reacting variant, optimized for mammalian expression
   3193..3220    +  misc_feature   MCS (fragment): pBluescript multiple cloning site
   3242..3718    +  polyA_signal   hGH poly(A) signal: human growth hormone polyadenylation signal
   3758..3898    +  repeat_region  AAV2 ITR: inverted terminal repeat of adeno-associated virus serotype 2 inverted
   3903..3954    -  misc_feature   bom (fragment): basis of mobility region from pBR322
   3973..4428    +  rep_origin     f1 ori (sequence partly withheld): f1 bacteriophage origin of replication; arrow indicates direction of (+) strand synthesis
   4429..4478    -  misc_feature   bom (fragment): basis of mobility region from pBR322
   4580..4615    -  CDS            rop (fragment): Rop protein, which maintains plasmids at low copy number; rop
   4710..4814    +  promoter       AmpR promoter: bla
   4815..5675    +  CDS            AmpR: β-lactamase; bla; confers resistance to ampicillin, carbenicillin, and related antibiotics
   5846..6434    +  rep_origin     ori: high-copy-number ColE1/pMB1/pBR322/pUC origin of replication
