[The description below was written by a language model from this plasmid's Addgene catalogue record and pLannotate feature annotations shown in this document.]
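Description:
hSyn-GEM is an AAV transfer plasmid for mammalian, neuron-directed expression, built on the hSyn-tractin backbone and recorded at about 6.5 kb. It is maintained in bacteria as a high-copy plasmid through a ColE1/pUC-type origin, with ampicillin selection from the β-lactamase gene and its own promoter. An f1 phage origin and small remnants of pBR322 bom and rop sequences are also annotated in the backbone. The expression cassette is bracketed by AAV2 inverted terminal repeats, the elements needed for replication and packaging of the intervening DNA into AAV particles. The annotation detects a complete ITR downstream of the cassette but only two short ITR fragments upstream. This may simply reflect how hard these repeats are to sequence and annotate, but the record does not confirm an intact left ITR.

Between the ITRs, the human synapsin I promoter, which restricts expression largely to neurons, drives a single fusion open reading frame terminated by the human growth hormone polyadenylation signal. The catalogue describes the insert as PfV from Pyrococcus furiosus, the scaffold of a genetically encoded multimeric nanoparticle (GEM), with HaloTag and SNAP-tag fused at its C terminus. The feature table annotates HaloTag and SNAP-tag but not PfV itself, which presumably occupies the unannotated stretch between the promoter and HaloTag. The two self-labelling tags covalently bind chloroalkane and benzylguanine ligands respectively, so the particles can be labelled with bright synthetic dyes. According to the record, the construct serves as a rheological probe. The associated study concerns actin polymerization and intracellular AMPA receptor trafficking in dendrites.
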