Addgene plasmid #187648: hSyn-GEM
Purpose: Expresses the rheological probe PfV-HaloTag-SNAP-tag (GEM-HaloTag-SNAP-tag) under control of human synapsin promoter.
Depositing lab: Erin O'Shea. Depositing organization: HHMI, Janelia Research Campus. Publication: Plasticity-induced actin polymerization in the dendritic shaft regulates intracellular AMPA receptor trafficking. Wong VC, Houlihan PR, Liu H, Walpita D, DeSantis MC, Liu Z, O'Shea EK. Elife. 2024 Aug 15;13:e80622. doi: 10.7554/eLife.80622. PubMed 39146380.
Backbone
  Vector backbone: hSyn-tractin
  Backbone size w/o insert (bp): 3501
  Total vector size (bp): 6507
  Vector type: Mammalian Expression, AAV
Growth in bacteria
  Bacterial resistance: Ampicillin, 100 μg/mL
  Growth temperature: 37°C
  Growth strain: NEB Stable
  Copy number: High Copy
Gene/Insert
  Gene/Insert name: PfV (alt name: GEM)
  Species: Pyrococcus furiosus
  Insert size (bp): 2556
  Promoter: Synapsin
  Tag / fusion protein: HaloTag (C terminal on insert); SNAP-tag (C terminal on insert)
  Cloning method: Restriction Enzyme; 5′ cloning site KpnI (not destroyed); 3′ cloning site EcoRV (not destroyed)
  Sequencing primers: 5′ tcagcgctgcctcagtctgc; 3′ atagaaggacacctagtcag
Resource information
  A portion of this plasmid was derived from a plasmid made by: Addgene #116934
Terms and licenses: Academic/Nonprofit Terms; Industry Terms: Not Available to Industry
How to cite: hSyn-GEM was a gift from Erin O'Shea (Addgene plasmid # 187648 ; http://n2t.net/addgene:187648 ; RRID:Addgene_187648)
